>Addgene plasmid #116512 | pHAGE-PIK3CA-M1043V | addgene full sequence | sequence record 242645 | Addgene NGS Result
TGGAAGGGCTAATTCACTCCCAAAGAAGACAAGATATCCTTGATCTGTGGATCTACCACACACAAGGCTA
CTTCCCTGATTAGCAGAACTACACACCAGGGCCAGGGGTCAGATATCCACTGACCTTTGGATGGTGCTAC
AAGCTAGTACCAGTTGAGCCAGATAAGGTAGAAGAGGCCAATAAAGGAGAGAACACCAGCTTGTTACACC
CTGTGAGCCTGCATGGGATGGATGACCCGGAGAGAGAAGTGTTAGAGTGGAGGTTTGACAGCCGCCTAGC
ATTTCATCACGTGGCCCGAGAGCTGCATCCGGAGTACTTCAAGAACTGCTGATATCGAGCTTGCTACAAG
GGACTTTCCGCTGGGGACTTTCCAGGGAGGCGTGGCCTGGGCGGGACTGGGGAGTGGCGAGCCCTCAGAT
CCTGCATATAAGCAGCTGCTTTTTGCCTGTACTGGGTCTCTCTGGTTAGACCAGATCTGAGCCTGGGAGC
TCTCTGGCTAACTAGGGAACCCACTGCTTAAGCCTCAATAAAGCTTGCCTTGAGTGCTTCAAGTAGTGTG
TGCCCGTCTGTTGTGTGACTCTGGTAACTAGAGATCCCTCAGACCCTTTTAGTCAGTGTGGAAAATCTCT
AGCAGTGGCGCCCGAACAGGGACTTGAAAGCGAAAGGGAAACCAGAGGAGCTCTCTCGACGCAGGACTCG
GCTTGCTGAAGCGCGCACGGCAAGAGGCGAGGGGCGGCGACTGGTGAGTACGCCAAAAATTTTGACTAGC
GGAGGCTAGAAGGAGAGAGATGGGTGCGAGAGCGTCAGTATTAAGCGGGGGAGAATTAGATCGCGATGGG
AAAAAATTCGGTTAAGGCCAGGGGGAAAGAAAAAATATAAATTAAAACATATAGTATGGGCAAGCAGGGA
GCTAGAACGATTCGCAGTTAATCCTGGCCTGTTAGAAACATCAGAAGGCTGTAGACAAATACTGGGACAG
CTACAACCATCCCTTCAGACAGGATCAGAAGAACTTAGATCATTATATAATACAGTAGCAACCCTCTATT
GTGTGCATCAAAGGATAGAGATAAAAGACACCAAGGAAGCTTTAGACAAGATAGAGGAAGAGCAAAACAA
AAGTAAGACCACCGCACAGCAAGCGGCCGGCCGCTGATCTTCAGACCTGGAGGAGGAGATATGAGGGACA
ATTGGAGAAGTGAATTATATAAATATAAAGTAGTAAAAATTGAACCATTAGGAGTAGCACCCACCAAGGC
AAAGAGAAGAGTGGTGCAGAGAGAAAAAAGAGCAGTGGGAATAGGAGCTTTGTTCCTTGGGTTCTTGGGA
GCAGCAGGAAGCACTATGGGCGCAGCGTCAATGACGCTGACGGTACAGGCCAGACAATTATTGTCTGGTA
TAGTGCAGCAGCAGAACAATTTGCTGAGGGCTATTGAGGCGCAACAGCATCTGTTGCAACTCACAGTCTG
GGGCATCAAGCAGCTCCAGGCAAGAATCCTGGCTGTGGAAAGATACCTAAAGGATCAACAGCTCCTGGGG
ATTTGGGGTTGCTCTGGAAAACTCATTTGCACCACTGCTGTGCCTTGGAATGCTAGTTGGAGTAATAAAT
CTCTGGAACAGATTTGGAATCACACGACCTGGATGGAGTGGGACAGAGAAATTAACAATTACACAAGCTT
AATACACTCCTTAATTGAAGAATCGCAAAACCAGCAAGAAAAGAATGAACAAGAATTATTGGAATTAGAT
AAATGGGCAAGTTTGTGGAATTGGTTTAACATAACAAATTGGCTGTGGTATATAAAATTATTCATAATGA
TAGTAGGAGGCTTGGTAGGTTTAAGAATAGTTTTTGCTGTACTTTCTATAGTGAATAGAGTTAGGCAGGG
ATATTCACCATTATCGTTTCAGACCCACCTCCCAACCCCGAGGGGACCCGACAGGCCCGAAGGAATAGAA
GAAGAAGGTGGAGAGAGAGACAGAGACAGATCCATTCGATTAGTGAACGGATCTCGACGGTATCGCCGAA
TTCACAAATGGCAGTATTCATCCACAATTTTAAAAGAAAAGGGGGGATTGGGGGGTACAGTGCAGGGGAA
AGAATAGTAGACATAATAGCAACAGACATACAAACTAAAGAATTACAAAAACAAATTACAAAAATTCAAA
ATTTTCGGGTTTATTACAGGGACAGCAGAGATCCAGTTTGGACTAGTCGTGAGGCTCCGGTGCCCGTCAG
TGGGCAGAGCGCACATCGCCCACAGTCCCCGAGAAGTTGGGGGGAGGGGTCGGCAATTGAACCGGTGCCT
AGAGAAGGTGGCGCGGGGTAAACTGGGAAAGTGATGTCGTGTACTGGCTCCGCCTTTTTCCCGAGGGTGG
GGGAGAACCGTATATAAGTGCAGTAGTCGCCGTGAACGTTCTTTTTCGCAACGGGTTTGCCGCCAGAACA
CAGGTAAGTGCCGTGTGTGGTTCCCGCGGGCCTGGCCTCTTTACGGGTTATGGCCCTTGCGTGCCTTGAA
TTACTTCCACCTGGCTGCAGTACGTGATTCTTGATCCCGAGCTTCGGGTTGGAAGTGGGTGGGAGAGTTC
GAGGCCTTGCGCTTAAGGAGCCCCTTCGCCTCGTGCTTGAGTTGAGGCCTGGCCTGGGCGCTGGGGCCGC
CGCGTGCGAATCTGGTGGCACCTTCGCGCCTGTCTCGCTGCTTTCGATAAGTCTCTAGCCATTTAAAATT
TTTGATGACCTGCTGCGACGCTTTTTTTCTGGCAAGATAGTCTTGTAAATGCGGGCCAAGATCTGCACAC
TGGTATTTCGGTTTTTGGGGCCGCGGGCGGCGACGGGGCCCGTGCGTCCCAGCGCACATGTTCGGCGAGG
CGGGGCCTGCGAGCGCGGCCACCGAGAATCGGACGGGGGTAGTCTCAAGCTGGCCGGCCTGCTCTGGTGC
CTGGCCTCGCGCCGCCGTGTATCGCCCCGCCCTGGGCGGCAAGGCTGGCCCGGTCGGCACCAGTTGCGTG
AGCGGAAAGATGGCCGCTTCCCGGCCCTGCTGCAGGGAGCTCAAAATGGAGGACGCGGCGCTCGGGAGAG
CGGGCGGGTGAGTCACCCACACAAAGGAAAAGGGCCTTTCCGTCCTCAGCCGTCGCTTCATGTGACTCCA
CGGAGTACCGGGCGCCGTCCAGGCACCTCGATTAGTTCTCGAGCTTTTGGAGTACGTCGTCTTTAGGTTG
GGGGGAGGGGTTTTATGCGATGGAGTTTCCCCACACTGAGTGGGTGGAGACTGAAGTTAGGCCAGCTTGG
CACTTGATGTAATTCTCCTTGGAATTTGCCCTTTTTGAGTTTGGATCTTGGTTCATTCTCAAGCCTCAGA
CAGTGGTTCAAAGTTTTTTTCTTCCATTTCAGGTGTCGTGAAGCGGCCCTGCAGATATCAACAAGTTTGT
ACAAAAAAGCAGGCACCATGCCTCCAAGACCATCATCAGGTGAACTGTGGGGCATCCACTTGATGCCCCC
AAGAATCCTAGTAGAATGTTTACTACCAAATGGAATGATAGTGACTTTAGAATGCCTCCGTGAGGCTACA
TTAATAACCATAAAGCATGAACTATTTAAAGAAGCAAGAAAATACCCCCTCCATCAACTTCTTCAAGATG
AATCTTCTTACATTTTCGTAAGTGTTACTCAAGAAGCAGAAAGGGAAGAATTTTTTGATGAAACAAGACG
ACTTTGTGACCTTCGGCTTTTTCAACCCTTTTTAAAAGTAATTGAACCAGTAGGCAACCGTGAAGAAAAG
ATCCTCAATCGAGAAATTGGTTTTGCTATCGGCATGCCAGTGTGTGAATTTGATATGGTTAAAGATCCAG
AAGTACAGGACTTCCGAAGAAATATTCTGAACGTTTGTAAAGAAGCTGTGGATCTTAGGGACCTCAATTC
ACCTCATAGTAGAGCAATGTATGTCTATCCTCCAAATGTAGAATCTTCACCAGAATTGCCAAAGCACATA
TATAATAAATTAGATAAAGGGCAAATAATAGTGGTGATCTGGGTAATAGTTTCTCCAAATAATGACAAGC
AGAAGTATACTCTGAAAATCAACCATGACTGTGTACCAGAACAAGTAATTGCTGAAGCAATCAGGAAAAA
AACTCGAAGTATGTTGCTATCCTCTGAACAACTAAAACTCTGTGTTTTAGAATATCAGGGCAAGTATATT
TTAAAAGTGTGTGGATGTGATGAATACTTCCTAGAAAAATATCCTCTGAGTCAGTATAAGTATATAAGAA
GCTGTATAATGCTTGGGAGGATGCCCAATTTGATGTTGATGGCTAAAGAAAGCCTTTATTCTCAACTGCC
AATGGACTGTTTTACAATGCCATCTTATTCCAGACGCATTTCCACAGCTACACCATATATGAATGGAGAA
ACATCTACAAAATCCCTTTGGGTTATAAATAGTGCACTCAGAATAAAAATTCTTTGTGCAACCTACGTGA
ATGTAAATATTCGAGACATTGATAAGATCTATGTTCGAACAGGTATCTACCATGGAGGAGAACCCTTATG
TGACAATGTGAACACTCAAAGAGTACCTTGTTCCAATCCCAGGTGGAATGAATGGCTGAATTATGATATA
TACATTCCTGATCTTCCTCGTGCTGCTCGACTTTGCCTTTCCATTTGCTCTGTTAAAGGCCGAAAGGGTG
CTAAAGAGGAACACTGTCCATTGGCATGGGGAAATATAAACTTGTTTGATTACACAGACACTCTAGTATC
TGGAAAAATGGCTTTGAATCTTTGGCCAGTACCTCATGGATTAGAAGATTTGCTGAACCCTATTGGTGTT
ACTGGATCAAATCCAAATAAAGAAACTCCATGCTTAGAGTTGGAGTTTGACTGGTTCAGCAGTGTGGTAA
AGTTCCCAGATATGTCAGTGATTGAAGAGCATGCCAATTGGTCTGTATCCCGAGAAGCAGGATTTAGCTA
TTCCCACGCAGGACTGAGTAACAGACTAGCTAGAGACAATGAATTAAGGGAAAATGACAAAGAACAGCTC
AAAGCAATTTCTACACGAGATCCTCTCTCTGAAATCACTGAGCAGGAGAAAGATTTTCTATGGAGTCACA
GACACTATTGTGTAACTATCCCCGAAATTCTACCCAAATTGCTTCTGTCTGTTAAATGGAATTCTAGAGA
TGAAGTAGCCCAGATGTATTGCTTGGTAAAAGATTGGCCTCCAATCAAACCTGAACAGGCTATGGAACTT
CTGGACTGTAATTACCCAGATCCTATGGTTCGAGGTTTTGCTGTTCGGTGCTTGGAAAAATATTTAACAG
ATGACAAACTTTCTCAGTATTTAATTCAGCTAGTACAGGTCCTAAAATATGAACAATATTTGGATAACTT
GCTTGTGAGATTTTTACTGAAGAAAGCATTGACTAATCAAAGGATTGGGCACTTTTTCTTTTGGCATTTA
AAATCTGAGATGCACAATAAAACAGTTAGCCAGAGGTTTGGCCTGCTTTTGGAGTCCTATTGTCGTGCAT
GTGGGATGTATTTGAAGCACCTGAATAGGCAAGTCGAGGCAATGGAAAAGCTCATTAACTTAACTGACAT
TCTCAAACAGGAGAAGAAGGATGAAACACAAAAGGTACAGATGAAGTTTTTAGTTGAGCAAATGAGGCGA
CCAGATTTCATGGATGCTCTACAGGGCTTTCTGTCTCCTCTAAACCCTGCTCATCAACTAGGAAACCTCA
GGCTTGAAGAGTGTCGAATTATGTCCTCTGCAAAAAGGCCACTGTGGTTGAATTGGGAGAACCCAGACAT
CATGTCAGAGTTACTGTTTCAGAACAATGAGATCATCTTTAAAAATGGGGATGATTTACGGCAAGATATG
CTAACACTTCAAATTATTCGTATTATGGAAAATATCTGGCAAAATCAAGGTCTTGATCTTCGAATGTTAC
CTTATGGTTGTCTGTCAATCGGTGACTGTGTGGGACTTATTGAGGTGGTGCGAAATTCTCACACTATTAT
GCAAATTCAGTGCAAAGGCGGCTTGAAAGGTGCACTGCAGTTCAACAGCCACACACTACATCAGTGGCTC
AAAGACAAGAACAAAGGAGAAATATATGATGCAGCCATTGACCTGTTTACACGTTCATGTGCTGGATACT
GTGTAGCTACCTTCATTTTGGGAATTGGAGATCGTCACAATAGTAACATCATGGTGAAAGACGATGGACA
ACTGTTTCATATAGATTTTGGACACTTTTTGGATCACAAGAAGAAAAAATTTGGTTATAAACGAGAACGT
GTGCCATTTGTTTTGACACAGGATTTCTTAATAGTGATTAGTAAAGGAGCCCAAGAATGCACAAAGACAA
GAGAATTTGAGAGGTTTCAGGAGATGTGTTACAAGGCTTATCTAGCTATTCGACAGCATGCCAATCTCTT
CATAAATCTTTTCTCAATGATGCTTGGCTCTGGAATGCCAGAACTACAATCTTTTGATGACATTGCATAC
ATTCGAAAGACCCTAGCCTTAGATAAAACTGAGCAAGAGGCTTTGGAGTATTTCATGAAACAAGTGAATG
ATGCACATCATGGTGGCTGGACAACAAAAATGGATTGGATCTTCCACACAATTAAACAGCATGCATTGAA
CTAGAACCCAGCTTTCTTGTACAAAGTGGTGATATCCAATTAACCCTCACTAAAGGGTAGTAGTAATTTG
AATGTTTGAACCCTATAGTGAGTCGTATTACCACCCAACTTTTCTATACAAAGTGGTTGATATCCAGCAC
AGTGGCGGCCGCTCGAGTCTAGAGGGCCCGCGGTTCGAAGGTAAGCCTATCCCTAACCCTCTCCTCGGTC
TCGATTCTACGCGTACCGGTTAGTAATGAGATCCCTCCCCCCCCCCTAACGTTACTGGCCGAAGCCGCTT
GGAATAAGGCCGGTGTGCGTTTGTCTATATGTTATTTTCCACCATATTGCCGTCTTTTGGCAATGTGAGG
GCCCGGAAACCTGGCCCTGTCTTCTTGACGAGCATTCCTAGGGGTCTTTCCCCTCTCGCCAAAGGAATGC
AAGGTCTGTTGAATGTCGTGAAGGAAGCAGTTCCTCTGGAAGCTTCTTGAAGACAAACAACGTCTGTAGC
GACCCTTTGCAGGCAGCGGAACCCCCCACCTGGCGACAGGTGCCTCTGCGGCCAAAAGCCACGTGTATAA
GATACACCTGCAAAGGCGGCACAACCCCAGTGCCACGTTGTGAGTTGGATAGTTGTGGAAAGAGTCAAAT
GGCTCTCCTCAAGCGTATTCAACAAGGGGCTGAAGGATGCCCAGAAGGTACCCCATTGTATGGGATCTGA
TCTGGGGCCTCGGTGCACATGCTTTACATGTGTTTAGTCGAGGTTAAAAAAACGTCTAGGCCCCCCGAAC
CACGGGGACGTGGTTTTCCTTTGAAAAACACGATGATAATATGGCCACACATATGGTGAGCAAGGGCGAG
GAGCTGTTCACCGGGGTGGTGCCCATCCTGGTCGAGCTGGACGGCGACGTAAACGGCCACAAGTTCAGCG
TGTCCGGCGAGGGCGAGGGCGATGCCACCTACGGCAAGCTGACCCTGAAGTTCATCTGCACCACCGGCAA
GCTGCCCGTGCCCTGGCCCACCCTCGTGACCACCCTGACCTACGGCGTGCAGTGCTTCAGCCGCTACCCC
GACCACATGAAGCAGCACGACTTCTTCAAGTCCGCCATGCCCGAAGGCTACGTCCAGGAGCGCACCATCT
TCTTCAAGGACGACGGCAACTACAAGACCCGCGCCGAGGTGAAGTTCGAGGGCGACACCCTGGTGAACCG
CATCGAGCTGAAGGGCATCGACTTCAAGGAGGACGGCAACATCCTGGGGCACAAGCTGGAGTACAACTAC
AACAGCCACAACGTCTATATCATGGCCGACAAGCAGAAGAACGGCATCAAGGTGAACTTCAAGATCCGCC
ACAACATCGAGGACGGCAGCGTGCAGCTCGCCGACCACTACCAGCAGAACACCCCCATCGGCGACGGCCC
CGTGCTGCTGCCCGACAACCACTACCTGAGCACCCAGTCCGCCCTGAGCAAAGACCCCAACGAGAAGCGC
GATCACATGGTCCTGCTGGAGTTCGTGACCGCCGCCGGGATCACTCTCGGCATGGACGAGCTGTACAAGT
AAATCGATAGATCCTAATCAACCTCTGGATTACAAAATTTGTGAAAGATTGACTGGTATTCTTAACTATG
TTGCTCCTTTTACGCTATGTGGATACGCTGCTTTAATGCCTTTGTATCATGCTATTGCTTCCCGTATGGC
TTTCATTTTCTCCTCCTTGTATAAATCCTGGTTGCTGTCTCTTTATGAGGAGTTGTGGCCCGTTGTCAGG
CAACGTGGCGTGGTGTGCACTGTGTTTGCTGACGCAACCCCCACTGGTTGGGGCATTGCCACCACCTGTC
AGCTCCTTTCCGGGACTTTCGCTTTCCCCCTCCCTATTGCCACGGCGGAACTCATCGCCGCCTGCCTTGC
CCGCTGCTGGACAGGGGCTCGGCTGTTGGGCACTGACAATTCCGTGGTGTTGTCGGGGAAATCATCGTCC
TTTCCTTGGCTGCTCGCCTGTGTTGCCACCTGGATTCTGCGCGGGACGTCCTTCTGCTACGTCCCTTCGG
CCCTCAATCCAGCGGACCTTCCTTCCCGCGGCCTGCTGCCGGCTCTGCGGCCTCTTCCGCGTCTTCGCCT
TCGCCCTCAGACGAGTCGGATCTCCCTTTGGGCCGCCTCCCCGCCTGAGATCCTTTAAGACCAATGACTT
ACAAGGCAGCTGTAGATCTTAGCCACTTTTTAAAAGAAAAGGGGGGACTGGAAGGGCTAATTCACTCCCA
ACGAAGACAAGATCTGCTTTTTGCTTGTACTGGGTCTCTCTGGTTAGACCAGATCTGAGCCTGGGAGCTC
TCTGGCTAACTAGGGAACCCACTGCTTAAGCCTCAATAAAGCTTGCCTTGAGTGCTTCAAGTAGTGTGTG
CCCGTCTGTTGTGTGACTCTGGTAACTAGAGATCCCTCAGACCCTTTTAGTCAGTGTGGAAAATCTCTAG
CAGTAGTAGTTCATGTCATCTTATTATTCAGTATTTATAACTTGCAAAGAAATGAATATCAGAGAGTGAG
AGGCCCGGGTTAATTAAGGAAAGGGCTAGATCATTCTTGAAGACGAAAGGGCCTCGTGATACGCCTATTT
TTATAGGTTAATGTCATGATAATAATGGTTTCTTAGACGTCAGGTGGCACTTTTCGGGGAAATGTGCGCG
GAACCCCTATTTGTTTATTTTTCTAAATACATTCAAATATGTATCCGCTCATGAGACAATAACCCTGATA
AATGCTTCAATAATATTGAAAAAGGAAGAGTATGAGTATTCAACATTTCCGTGTCGCCCTTATTCCCTTT
TTTGCGGCATTTTGCCTTCCTGTTTTTGCTCACCCAGAAACGCTGGTGAAAGTAAAAGATGCTGAAGATC
AGTTGGGTGCACGAGTGGGTTACATCGAACTGGATCTCAACAGCGGTAAGATCCTTGAGAGTTTTCGCCC
CGAAGAACGTTTTCCAATGATGAGCACTTTTAAAGTTCTGCTATGTGGCGCGGTATTATCCCGTGTTGAC
GCCGGGCAAGAGCAACTCGGTCGCCGCATACACTATTCTCAGAATGACTTGGTTGAGTACTCACCAGTCA
CAGAAAAGCATCTTACGGATGGCATGACAGTAAGAGAATTATGCAGTGCTGCCATAACCATGAGTGATAA
CACTGCGGCCAACTTACTTCTGACAACGATCGGAGGACCGAAGGAGCTAACCGCTTTTTTGCACAACATG
GGGGATCATGTAACTCGCCTTGATCGTTGGGAACCGGAGCTGAATGAAGCCATACCAAACGACGAGCGTG
ACACCACGATGCCTGTAGCAATGGCAACAACGTTGCGCAAACTATTAACTGGCGAACTACTTACTCTAGC
TTCCCGGCAACAATTAATAGACTGGATGGAGGCGGATAAAGTTGCAGGACCACTTCTGCGCTCGGCCCTT
CCGGCTGGCTGGTTTATTGCTGATAAATCTGGAGCCGGTGAGCGTGGGTCTCGCGGTATCATTGCAGCAC
TGGGGCCAGATGGTAAGCCCTCCCGTATCGTAGTTATCTACACGACGGGGAGTCAGGCAACTATGGATGA
ACGAAATAGACAGATCGCTGAGATAGGTGCCTCACTGATTAAGCATTGGTAACTGTCAGACCAAGTTTAC
TCATATATACTTTAGATTGATTTAAAACTTCATTTTTAATTTAAAAGGATCTAGGTGAAGATCCTTTTTG
ATAATCTCATGACCAAAATCCCTTAACGTGAGTTTTCGTTCCACTGAGCGTCAGACCCCGTAGAAAAGAT
CAAAGGATCTTCTTGAGATCCTTTTTTTCTGCGCGTAATCTGCTGCTTGCAAACAAAAAAACCACCGCTA
CCAGCGGTGGTTTGTTTGCCGGATCAAGAGCTACCAACTCTTTTTCCGAAGGTAACTGGCTTCAGCAGAG
CGCAGATACCAAATACTGTTCTTCTAGTGTAGCCGTAGTTAGGCCACCACTTCAAGAACTCTGTAGCACC
GCCTACATACCTCGCTCTGCTAATCCTGTTACCAGTGGCTGCTGCCAGTGGCGATAAGTCGTGTCTTACC
GGGTTGGACTCAAGACGATAGTTACCGGATAAGGCGCAGCGGTCGGGCTGAACGGGGGGTTCGTGCACAC
AGCCCAGCTTGGAGCGAACGACCTACACCGAACTGAGATACCTACAGCGTGAGCTATGAGAAAGCGCCAC
GCTTCCCGAAGGGAGAAAGGCGGACAGGTATCCGGTAAGCGGCAGGGTCGGAACAGGAGAGCGCACGAGG
GAGCTTCCAGGGGGAAACGCCTGGTATCTTTATAGTCCTGTCGGGTTTCGCCACCTCTGACTTGAGCGTC
GATTTTTGTGATGCTCGTCAGGGGGGCGGAGCCTATGGAAAAACGCCAGCAACGCGGCCTTTTTACGGTT
CCTGGCCTTTTGCTGGCCTTTTGCTCACATGTTCTTTCCTGCGTTATCCCCTGATTCTGTGGATAACCGT
ATTACCGCCTTTGAGTGAGCTGATACCGCTCGCCGCAGCCGAACGACCGAGCGCAGCGAGTCAGTGAGCG
AGGAAGCGGAAGAGCGCCCAATACGCAAACCGCCTCTCCCCGCGCGTTGGCCGATTCATTAATGCAGCAA
GCTCATGGCTGACTAATTTTTTTTATTTATGCAGAGGCCGAGGCCGCCTCGGCCTCTGAGCTATTCCAGA
AGTAGTGAGGAGGCTTTTTTGGAGGCCTAGGCTTTTGCAAAAAGCTCCCCGTGGCACGACAGGTTTCCCG
ACTGGAAAGCGGGCAGTGAGCGCAACGCAATTAATGTGAGTTAGCTCACTCATTAGGCACCCCAGGCTTT
ACACTTTATGCTTCCGGCTCGTATGTTGTGTGGAATTGTGAGCGGATAACAATTTCACACAGGAAACAGC
TATGACATGATTACGAATTTCACAAATAAAGCATTTTTTTCACTGCATTCTAGTTGTGGTTTGTCCAAAC
TCATCAATGTATCTTATCATGTCTGGATCAACTGGATAACTCAAGCTAACCAAAATCATCCCAAACTTCC
CACCCCATACCCTATTACCACTGCCAATTACCTGTGGTTTCATTTACTCTAAACCTGTGATTCCTCTGAA
TTATTTTCATTTTAAAGAAATTGTATTTGTTAAATATGTACTACAAACTTAGTAGT
Features (pLannotate 1.2.2; 30 found; start..end, strand, type, name):
    377..634     +  LTR            5' LTR (truncated): truncated 5' long terminal repeat (LTR) from HIV-1
    681..806     +  misc_feature   HIV-1 Ψ: packaging signal of human immunodeficiency virus type 1
    790..1128    +  CDS            HIV-1 gag (fragment): gag protein from human immunodeficiency virus 1; gag
   1303..1536    +  misc_feature   RRE: The Rev response element (RRE) of HIV-1 allows for Rev-dependent mRNA export from the nucleus to the cytoplasm.
   1913..2013    +  CDS            Rev (fragment): human immunodeficiency virus 1 (HIV-1) Rev protein; rev; enhances nuclear export of unspliced and incompletely spliced viral mRNAs
   2058..2175    +  misc_feature   cPPT/CTS: central polypurine tract and central termination sequence of HIV-1
   2223..3401    +  promoter       EF-1α promoter: strong constitutive promoter for human elongation factor EF-1α
   3422..3442    +  protein_bind   attB1: mutant version of attB; core recombination site for the Gateway® BP reaction BP Clonase™
   3448..6651    +  CDS            PIK3CA: PK3CA_HUMAN - Experimental evidence at protein level: Swiss-Prot protein existence level 1. Phosphoinositide-3-kinase (PI3K) phosphorylates phosphatidylinositol (PI) and its phosphorylated derivatives at position 3 of the inositol ring to produce 3-phosphoinositides (PubMed:15135396, PubMed:23936502, PubMed:28676499). Uses ATP and PtdIns(4,5)P2 (phosphatidylinositol 4,5-bisphosphate) to generate phosphatidylinositol 3,4,5-trisphosphate (PIP3) (PubMed:15135396, PubMed:28676499). PIP3 plays a key role by recruiting PH domain- containing proteins to the membrane, including AKT1 and PDPK1, activat
   6656..6680    -  protein_bind   attB2: mutant version of attB; recombination site for the Gateway® BP reaction BP Clonase™
   6688..6706    +  promoter       T3 promoter: promoter for bacteriophage T3 RNA polymerase
   6732..6750    -  promoter       T7 promoter: promoter for bacteriophage T7 RNA polymerase
   6756..6774    -  protein_bind   attB4 (fragment): mutant version of attB; core recombination site for the Gateway® BP reaction BP Clonase™
   6830..6871    +  CDS            V5 tag: epitope tag from simian virus 5
   6997..7459    +  misc_feature   IRES: internal ribosome entry site (IRES) of the encephalomyocarditis virus (EMCV)
   7473..8192    +  CDS            EGFP: the original enhanced GFP (Yang et al., 1996) mammalian codon-optimized
   8206..8794    +  misc_feature   WPRE: woodchuck hepatitis virus posttranscriptional regulatory element
   8802..8867    +  CDS            nef (fragment): NEF_HV1Z2 - Experimental evidence at protein level: Swiss-Prot protein existence level 1. Extracellular Nef protein targets CD4(+) T-lymphocytes for apoptosis by interacting with CXCR4 surface receptors. From Human immunodeficiency virus type 1 group M subtype D (isolate Z2/CDC-Z34) (HIV-1).
   8869..9102    +  LTR            3' LTR (ΔU3): self-inactivating 3' long terminal repeat (LTR) from HIV-1
   9307..9411    +  promoter       AmpR promoter: bla
   9412..10272   +  CDS            AmpR: β-lactamase; bla; confers resistance to ampicillin, carbenicillin, and related antibiotics
  10443..11031   +  rep_origin     ori: high-copy-number ColE1/pMB1/pBR322/pUC origin of replication
  11214..11268   +  CDS            lacI (fragment): lac repressor; lacI; The lac repressor binds to the lac operator to inhibit transcription in E. coli. This inhibition can be relieved by adding lactose or isopropyl-β-D-thiogalactopyranoside (IPTG).
  11274..11367   +  rep_origin     SV40 ori (fragment): SV40 origin of replication
  11392..11429   +  CDS            lacI (fragment): lac repressor; lacI; The lac repressor binds to the lac operator to inhibit transcription in E. coli. This inhibition can be relieved by adding lactose or isopropyl-β-D-thiogalactopyranoside (IPTG).
  11442..11463   +  protein_bind   CAP binding site: CAP binding activates transcription in the presence of cAMP. E. coli catabolite activator protein
  11478..11508   +  promoter       lac promoter: promoter for the E. coli lac operon
  11512..11534   +  protein_bind   lac operator (fragment): The lac repressor binds to the lac operator to inhibit transcription in E. coli. This inhibition can be relieved by adding lactose or isopropyl-β-D-thiogalactopyranoside (IPTG). lac repressor encoded by lacI
  11566..11649   +  polyA_signal   SV40 poly(A) signal (fragment): SV40 polyadenylation signal
  11816..329     +  CDS            nef (fragment) (across the origin): NEF_HV1BR - Experimental evidence at protein level: Swiss-Prot protein existence level 1. Extracellular Nef protein targets CD4(+) T-lymphocytes for apoptosis by interacting with CXCR4 surface receptors (PubMed:14990729). From Human immunodeficiency virus type 1 group M subtype B (isolate BRU/LAI) (HIV-1).
