[The description below was written by a language model from this plasmid's Addgene catalogue record and pLannotate feature annotations shown in this document.]
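Description:
pHAGE-PIK3CA-M1043V is an HIV-1-based lentiviral expression plasmid of about 11.8 kb, built on the pHAGE backbone, that carries human PIK3CA (the p110-alpha catalytic subunit of PI3K) with the M1043V substitution. It is propagated in E. coli on a high-copy ColE1/pUC-type origin and selected with ampicillin through the bla gene. The viral portion comprises a truncated 5' LTR, the Ψ packaging signal with an adjoining gag fragment, the Rev response element for Rev-dependent nuclear export of the genomic RNA, the cPPT/CTS element, and a ΔU3 self-inactivating 3' LTR. This arrangement lets the transfer RNA be packaged when helper functions are supplied in trans, and leaves the integrated provirus without LTR promoter activity.

Within the provirus, the constitutive human EF-1α promoter drives the PIK3CA open reading frame, which is flanked by attB1 and attB2 sites left by Gateway recombination. Downstream lie short T3 and T7 promoter sequences, an attB4 fragment and a V5 epitope coding segment. The record does not say whether the V5 tag is in frame with PIK3CA or whether the insert keeps its own stop codon. An EMCV IRES followed by EGFP allows the same transcript to report transduced cells by fluorescence, and a WPRE enhances transcript expression. No mammalian drug-selection marker is annotated.

The stated purpose is lentiviral expression of the M1043V variant. The associated publication title indicates that the plasmid belongs to a systematic effort to functionally annotate somatic cancer mutations.
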