Addgene plasmid #116512: pHAGE-PIK3CA-M1043V
Purpose: Lentiviral expression of PIK3CA M1043V
Depositing lab: Gordon Mills & Kenneth Scott. Depositing organization: Baylor College of Medicine. Publication: Systematic Functional Annotation of Somatic Mutations in Cancer. Ng PK, Li J, Jeong KJ, Shao S, Chen H, Tsang YH, Sengupta S, Wang Z, Bhavana VH, Tran R, Soewito S, Minussi DC, Moreno D, Kong K, Dogruluk T, Lu H, Gao J, Tokheim C, Zhou DC, Johnson AM, Zeng J, Ip CKM, Ju Z, Wester M, Yu S, Li Y, Vellano CP, Schultz N, Karchin R, Ding L, Lu Y, Cheung LWT, Chen K, Shaw KR, Meric-Bernstam F, Scott KL, Yi S, Sahni N, Liang H, Mills GB. Cancer Cell. 2018 Mar 12;33(3):450-462.e10. doi: 10.1016/j.ccell.2018.01.021. PubMed 29533785.
Backbone
  Vector backbone: pHAGE
  Vector type: Lentiviral
Growth in bacteria
  Bacterial resistance: Ampicillin, 100 μg/mL
  Growth temperature: 37°C
  Growth strain: Stbl3
  Copy number: High Copy
Gene/Insert
  Gene/Insert name: PIK3CA
  Species: H. sapiens (human)
  Mutation: M1043V
  Entrez Gene: PIK3CA (a.k.a. CCM4, CLAPO, CLOVE, CWS5, HMH, MCAP, MCM, MCMTC, PI3K, PI3K-alpha, p110-alpha)
  Cloning method: Gateway Cloning
Terms and licenses: Academic/Nonprofit Terms; Industry Terms: Not Available to Industry
How to cite: pHAGE-PIK3CA-M1043V was a gift from Gordon Mills & Kenneth Scott (Addgene plasmid # 116512 ; http://n2t.net/addgene:116512 ; RRID:Addgene_116512)
