>Addgene plasmid #116512 | pHAGE-PIK3CA-M1043V | depositor partial sequence | sequence record 219386 | insert
ATGCCTCCACGACCATCATCAGGTGAACTGTGGGGCATCCACTTGATGCCCCCAAGAATCCTAGTAGAAT
GTTTACTACCAAATGGAATGATAGTGACTTTAGAATGCCTCCGTGAGGCTACATTAATAACCATAAAGCA
TGAACTATTTAAAGAAGCAAGAAAATACCCCCTCCATCAACTTCTTCAAGATGAATCTTCTTACATTTTC
GTAAGTGTTACTCAAGAAGCAGAAAGGGAAGAATTTTTTGATGAAACAAGACGACTTTGTGACCTTCGGC
TTTTTCAACCCTTTTTAAAAGTAATTGAACCAGTAGGCAACCGTGAAGAAAAGATCCTCAATCGAGAAAT
TGGTTTTGCTATCGGCATGCCAGTGTGTGAATTTGATATGGTTAAAGATCCAGAAGTACAGGACTTCCGA
AGAAATATTCTGAACGTTTGTAAAGAAGCTGTGGATCTTAGGGACCTCAATTCACCTCATAGTAGAGCAA
TGTATGTCTATCCTCCAAATGTAGAATCTTCACCAGAATTGCCAAAGCACATATATAATAAATTAGATAA
AGGGCAAATAATAGTGGTGATCTGGGTAATAGTTTCTCCAAATAATGACAAGCAGAAGTATACTCTGAAA
ATCAACCATGACTGTGTACCAGAACAAGTAATTGCTGAAGCAATCAGGAAAAAAACTCGAAGTATGTTGC
TATCCTCTGAACAACTAAAACTCTGTGTTTTAGAATATCAGGGCAAGTATATTTTAAAAGTGTGTGGATG
TGATGAATACTTCCTAGAAAAATATCCTCTGAGTCAGTATAAGTATATAAGAAGCTGTATAATGCTTGGG
AGGATGCCCAATTTGATGTTGATGGCTAAAGAAAGCCTTTATTCTCAACTGCCAATGGACTGTTTTACAA
TGCCATCTTATTCCAGACGCATTTCCACAGCTACACCATATATGAATGGAGAAACATCTACAAAATCCCT
TTGGGTTATAAATAGTGCACTCAGAATAAAAATTCTTTGTGCAACCTACGTGAATGTAAATATTCGAGAC
ATTGATAAGATCTATGTTCGAACAGGTATCTACCATGGAGGAGAACCCTTATGTGACAATGTGAACACTC
AAAGAGTACCTTGTTCCAATCCCAGGTGGAATGAATGGCTGAATTATGATATATACATTCCTGATCTTCC
TCGTGCTGCTCGACTTTGCCTTTCCATTTGCTCTGTTAAAGGCCGAAAGGGTGCTAAAGAGGAACACTGT
CCATTGGCATGGGGAAATATAAACTTGTTTGATTACACAGACACTCTAGTATCTGGAAAAATGGCTTTGA
ATCTTTGGCCAGTACCTCATGGATTAGAAGATTTGCTGAACCCTATTGGTGTTACTGGATCAAATCCAAA
TAAAGAAACTCCATGCTTAGAGTTGGAGTTTGACTGGTTCAGCAGTGTGGTAAAGTTCCCAGATATGTCA
GTGATTGAAGAGCATGCCAATTGGTCTGTATCCCGAGAAGCAGGATTTAGCTATTCCCACGCAGGACTGA
GTAACAGACTAGCTAGAGACAATGAATTAAGGGAAAATGACAAAGAACAGCTCAAAGCAATTTCTACACG
AGATCCTCTCTCTGAAATCACTGAGCAGGAGAAAGATTTTCTATGGAGTCACAGACACTATTGTGTAACT
ATCCCCGAAATTCTACCCAAATTGCTTCTGTCTGTTAAATGGAATTCTAGAGATGAAGTAGCCCAGATGT
ATTGCTTGGTAAAAGATTGGCCTCCAATCAAACCTGAACAGGCTATGGAACTTCTGGACTGTAATTACCC
AGATCCTATGGTTCGAGGTTTTGCTGTTCGGTGCTTGGAAAAATATTTAACAGATGACAAACTTTCTCAG
TATTTAATTCAGCTAGTACAGGTCCTAAAATATGAACAATATTTGGATAACTTGCTTGTGAGATTTTTAC
TGAAGAAAGCATTGACTAATCAAAGGATTGGGCACTTTTTCTTTTGGCATTTAAAATCTGAGATGCACAA
TAAAACAGTTAGCCAGAGGTTTGGCCTGCTTTTGGAGTCCTATTGTCGTGCATGTGGGATGTATTTGAAG
CACCTGAATAGGCAAGTCGAGGCAATGGAAAAGCTCATTAACTTAACTGACATTCTCAAACAGGAGAAGA
AGGATGAAACACAAAAGGTACAGATGAAGTTTTTAGTTGAGCAAATGAGGCGACCAGATTTCATGGATGC
TCTACAGGGCTTTCTGTCTCCTCTAAACCCTGCTCATCAACTAGGAAACCTCAGGCTTGAAGAGTGTCGA
ATTATGTCCTCTGCAAAAAGGCCACTGTGGTTGAATTGGGAGAACCCAGACATCATGTCAGAGTTACTGT
TTCAGAACAATGAGATCATCTTTAAAAATGGGGATGATTTACGGCAAGATATGCTAACACTTCAAATTAT
TCGTATTATGGAAAATATCTGGCAAAATCAAGGTCTTGATCTTCGAATGTTACCTTATGGTTGTCTGTCA
ATCGGTGACTGTGTGGGACTTATTGAGGTGGTGCGAAATTCTCACACTATTATGCAAATTCAGTGCAAAG
GCGGCTTGAAAGGTGCACTGCAGTTCAACAGCCACACACTACATCAGTGGCTCAAAGACAAGAACAAAGG
AGAAATATATGATGCAGCCATTGACCTGTTTACACGTTCATGTGCTGGATACTGTGTAGCTACCTTCATT
TTGGGAATTGGAGATCGTCACAATAGTAACATCATGGTGAAAGACGATGGACAACTGTTTCATATAGATT
TTGGACACTTTTTGGATCACAAGAAGAAAAAATTTGGTTATAAACGAGAACGTGTGCCATTTGTTTTGAC
ACAGGATTTCTTAATAGTGATTAGTAAAGGAGCCCAAGAATGCACAAAGACAAGAGAATTTGAGAGGTTT
CAGGAGATGTGTTACAAGGCTTATCTAGCTATTCGACAGCATGCCAATCTCTTCATAAATCTTTTCTCAA
TGATGCTTGGCTCTGGAATGCCAGAACTACAATCTTTTGATGACATTGCATACATTCGAAAGACCCTAGC
CTTAGATAAAACTGAGCAAGAGGCTTTGGAGTATTTCATGAAACAAGTGAATGATGCACATCATGGTGGC
TGGACAACAAAAATGGATTGGATCTTCCACACAATTAAACAGCATGCATTGAACTGA
